Addgene plasmid #45434: pBbA5k-EPL95
Depositing lab: Aindrila Mukhopadhyay. Depositing organization: Lawrence Berkeley National Laboratory. Publication: Engineering microbial biofuel tolerance and export using efflux pumps. Dunlop MJ, Dossani ZY, Szmidt HL, Chu HC, Lee TS, Keasling JD, Hadi MZ, Mukhopadhyay A. Mol Syst Biol. 2011 May 10;7:487. doi: 10.1038/msb.2011.21. PubMed 21556065.
Backbone
  Vector backbone: pBbA5k
  Vector type: Synthetic Biology
Growth in bacteria
  Bacterial resistance: Kanamycin, 50 μg/mL
  Growth temperature: 37°C
  Growth strain: DH1 with AcrAB knocked out
  Copy number: Low Copy
Gene/Insert
  Gene/Insert name: AcrB/AcrD/AcrFa, ABO_0964
  Species: Synthetic
  Insert size (bp): 5927
  Promoter: LacUV5
  Tag / fusion protein: His (C terminal on insert)
  Cloning method: Ligation Independent Cloning
  Sequencing primers: 5′ CAA AAG ATC TTT TAA GAA GGA GAT ATA CAT ATG TAT ATA CTG AAC CTG ATT CA; 3′ CAG TGG TGA TGG TGA TGA TGG CGG CTG GCC ACA TGG GTG GGC
Resource information
  A portion of this plasmid was derived from a plasmid made by: ATCC 700651
Terms and licenses: Academic/Nonprofit Terms; Industry Terms: Not Available to Industry
Depositor comments: Please note that this plasmid may require a unique bacterial strain, so make sure to confirm that you can also obtain the appropriate growth strain. Please contact us or contact our distributors if you have any questions.
How to cite: pBbA5k-EPL95 was a gift from Aindrila Mukhopadhyay (Addgene plasmid # 45434 ; http://n2t.net/addgene:45434 ; RRID:Addgene_45434)
