[The description below was written by a language model from this plasmid's Addgene catalogue record and pLannotate feature annotations shown in this document.]
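Description:
pBbA5k-EPL95 is a bacterial expression plasmid built on the pBbA5k backbone, catalogued as a synthetic-biology vector for use in E. coli. It replicates from the p15A origin (listed as low copy by the depositor, and compatible with ColE1-type plasmids) and is selected with kanamycin through a neo/nptII resistance gene followed by the lambda t0 terminator. The backbone also carries lacI under its own promoter, so expression from the lacUV5 promoter and lac operator upstream of the insert is repressed until induced with IPTG or lactose. Short fragments annotated as an RSF origin, Tn5 transposase and a tetracycline resistance gene appear to be backbone remnants rather than functional elements.

The roughly 5.9 kb insert, named AcrB/AcrD/AcrFa, ABO_0964, is a three-gene operon encoding a tripartite RND-type efflux pump. The automated annotation identifies the reading frames only by homology: a periplasmic linker protein (similar to Pseudomonas putida ArpA), an inner-membrane transporter (similar to E. coli AcrB) and an outer-membrane channel (similar to Pseudomonas aeruginosa OprM). These labels reflect the nearest database matches, not the true source of the genes. The record lists the species as synthetic and notes derivation from an ATCC strain, without naming the organism. A C-terminal His tag is recorded on the insert, and transcription ends at tandem rrnB T1 and T7Te terminators.

The plasmid belongs to a collection of heterologous efflux pumps made to test whether pump expression improves microbial tolerance to, and export of, biofuel compounds. It is maintained in a DH1 strain lacking the native AcrAB pump, which would remove the background activity of that pump.
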