Features (pLannotate 1.2.2; 16 found; start..end, strand, type, name):
    130..1209    +  CDS            arpA: ARPA_PSEPU - Experimental evidence at transcript level: Swiss-Prot protein existence level 2. The periplasmic linker protein component of an antibiotic efflux pump. Confers resistance to numerous structurally unrelated antibiotics such as carbenicillin, chloramphenicol, erythromycin, novobiocin, streptomycin and tetracycline. Is not involved in organic solvent efflux. From Pseudomonas putida (Arthrobacter siderocapsulatus).
   1357..4437    +  CDS            acrB: ACRB_ECOLI - Also known as acrE. Experimental evidence at protein level: Swiss-Prot protein existence level 1. (Microbial infection) Involved in contact-dependent growth inhibition (CDI), acts downstream of BamA, the receptor for CDI. Its role in CDI is independent of the AcrA-AcrB-TolC efflux pump complex. From Escherichia coli (strain K12).
   4503..5912    +  CDS            oprM: OPRM_PSEAE - Also known as oprK. Experimental evidence at protein level: Swiss-Prot protein existence level 1. The ability to export antibiotics and solvents is dramatically decreased in the presence of the proton conductor carbonyl cyanide m-chlorophenylhydrazone (CCCP), showing that an energized inner membrane is required for efflux. It is thought that the MexB subunit is a proton antiporter. From Pseudomonas aeruginosa (strain ATCC 15692 / DSM 22644 / CIP 104116 / JCM 14847 / LMG 12228 / 1C / PRS 101 / PAO1).
   5978..6049    +  terminator     rrnB T1 terminator: transcription terminator T1 from the E. coli rrnB gene
   6065..6092    +  terminator     T7Te terminator: phage T7 early transcription terminator
   6111..6166    -  rep_origin     RSF ori (fragment): Plasmids containing the RSF 1030 origin of replication can be propagated in E. coli cells that contain additional plasmids with compatible origins.
   6254..6799    -  rep_origin     p15A ori: Plasmids containing the medium-copy-number p15A origin of replication can be propagated in E. coli cells that contain a second plasmid with the ColE1 origin.
   6913..7007    -  terminator     lambda t0 terminator: transcription terminator from phage lambda
   7041..7832    -  CDS            neo: KKA2_KLEPN - Also known as kan, nptII. Experimental evidence at protein level: Swiss-Prot protein existence level 1. Resistance to kanamycin, neomycin, paromomycin, ribostamycin, butirosin and gentamicin B. From Klebsiella pneumoniae.
   7864..7968    -  CDS            tnpA (fragment): TN5P_ECOLX - Also known as tnp. Experimental evidence at protein level: Swiss-Prot protein existence level 1. Mediates transposition of transposon Tn5 by a 'cut and paste' mechanism. First, the monomeric transposase binds the 19 bp inverted DNA repeats flanking the transposon. Then, dimerization of the DNA- bound transposase creates a synaptic DNA complex. After nicking of the first DNA strand, excision of the transposon proceeds through a series of intermediates. The transposase then mediates the insertion of the transposon at a new site by strand transfer. The activity of the wild- type tran
   7983..8004    -  protein_bind   CAP binding site: CAP binding activates transcription in the presence of cAMP. E. coli catabolite activator protein
   8017..9099    -  CDS            lacI: lac repressor; lacI; The lac repressor binds to the lac operator to inhibit transcription in E. coli. This inhibition can be relieved by adding lactose or isopropyl-β-D-thiogalactopyranoside (IPTG).
   9100..9177    -  promoter       lacI promoter: lacI
   9185..9464    -  CDS            TcR (fragment): tetracycline efflux protein; tet; confers resistance to tetracycline
   9488..9518    +  promoter       lac UV5 promoter: E. coli lac promoter with an "up" mutation
   9526..9542    +  protein_bind   lac operator: The lac repressor binds to the lac operator to inhibit transcription in E. coli. This inhibition can be relieved by adding lactose or isopropyl-β-D-thiogalactopyranoside (IPTG). lac repressor encoded by lacI
>Addgene plasmid #45434 | pBbA5k-EPL95 | depositor full sequence | sequence record 64363 | pBbA5k-EPL95 sequence 9582 bps
ATGTATATACTGAACCTGATTCATTTTTCATGCAAGCACCACAAGCCGTCTTTAATGGACAAGCTGATGG
CGTGCTATAGCGTGTTTCCAAGCACTGAGGTGATTATGCGCAGCGGTTTCATTCTCCCCCTGATAGCAGG
CGTACTCGCACTGCAGCTAAGTGGCTGCGGCGATGCCGGCCAATCCGGCCAACAACAACAGCAACAAGCA
CCCGAAGTCGGCTTTGTCACCGTCAAGGCGGCCACCGTCACCTTGAACCGGGAACTGCCCGGGCGAACCA
CTGCACACCAGGTTGCCGAAGTGCGGCCCCAAGTCAGTGGTGTGATAGAAAAGCGCCTCTTTGAAGAAGG
CCAAGAAGTAAGCGCGGGGCAACCGCTGTACAAAATAGACTCACGCACCTATCAAGCAGCGGTGGCTAGC
GCCCGAGCGGAGCTGGCCCGTGCCACTGCCACCCTGAATTCCAACGACTTGCGAGCCAAACGCTTCAAGA
AACTGTTGGATTACAAAGCGGTGAGCCAGCAAGAATACGACGAAGCTCAGGCCCAGCTGGATGAGAACAA
GGCCGCCGTAGCCGCTGCACGTGCCAATCTGCAAAGTGCCCAGATCAATCTGGATTACGCCACGATTAAA
GCGCCAATCAGCGGGCGCATTGGCCGCTCCAGCGTCACCGCCGGTGCTTTGGTCACCGCCAATCAGGCAA
ACGCCCTGGCCACCATTCGCCAACTCGACCCGATCTACGTAGACCTGACCCAGTCAAGCAACGAGCTGCG
TCAGCTGCGCCAAGCCATGCAGGCCGGTGAGCTGCAACAGGTCAGCGACGACGAAGCACGCATTACCCTA
ATACTCGAAGATGGCTCCCACTATAAGGAAGCCGGTGCCCTGCAATTTTCCGAATTCGCCGTGGATGAAA
GCACCGGCTCAGTCACCTTGCGTGCCCTATTTCCCAACCCGGACGGCGAACTGCTGCCCGGCATGTTCGT
TCGCGGCCGCCTACCGGAAGGTCAACGCAAGGATGCCATTCTGGTTCCCCAAAAAGGCATTACCCGCGAC
CCGACCGGCCAAGCCTACGCCATGCTGATCGACGACAATAATCAGGTAAAAAAAGTGAAAGTCCGCACTG
AGCGCGCAGTCGGCAACCAGTGGCTTATTGCCGACGGACTGAAAGACGGTGATCGCCTGATTGTGGACGG
CCTGCAACGGATTCAGCCCGGCGCTCCGGTTTCCCCAGTGGACACAGAAAAAGCCAACGTCGAGCCCGCA
CCCGCACAGCAAGAACAACCCCAGTCCCCCGCCAGCGACGCTGGCGAGGCACAAAGCGCAGCGCAATAAT
ACGCAACGACGAGAAACGGGATTCCCATGGCCAGATTTTTTATTGACCGTCCAATTTTTGCCTGGGTGAT
TGCCATCATCATGATGATGGCCGGTGCCTTGGCCATTTACACCCTGCCCATTGAGCAGTACCCCACCGTT
GCGCCTCCGCAAGTCTCCATTGCCGGTAACTACCCCGGCGCTTCGGCGAAAACCGTGGAAGATTCGGTCA
CCCAGGTGATCGAGCAACAAATGAACGGGATCGACAACCTGCTGTACATGAGCTCCAGCAGTGACTCTTT
CGGTAATGCCGCAGTGAACCTGACGTTCGCCCCCGGCACCGACCCGGACATTGCGCAAGTACAAGTACAG
AACAAGCTACAGCTGGCGACCCCCCTGCTGCCCCAGGAAGTGCAGCAACAAGGAATGCAGGTCACCAAAT
CCTCAGACTCTTTCCTGATGGTGGCGGGCTTTACCTCCGAAGATGGCAGCCTATCCCGTGCTGACCTAGC
CGATTACGTGGCCTCCAATGTGCAGGACCCGGTCAGCCGGGTGCCCGGCGTGGGTCAGATCCAGCTGTTC
GGCTCTCCCTATGCCATGCGCGTCTGGCTGGACCCGAACAAACTGAATAAATTTGATTTAACCCCCCAAG
ATGTTACCCAGACAATCGAGGTTCAAAATAATCAGGTAGCCAGCGGTCAATTGGGCGGCGCACCGGCCGT
AGAAGGCCAGCAATTGAACGCCACCATCATCGCCCAGACCCGCCTGGAAGACGTGGATCAATTCGAGAAT
ATCCTGCTGAAAGTAAACCCGGACGGCTCTCGAGTGTTCCTTAAAGACGTGGCCCGAGTCGAACTGGCAG
CGCAGAACTACGACGTGCAGGGCCGTTATAACGGCCAGCCCGCCGCCGGCCTGGCCATCAGCCTAGCCAC
CGGCGCCAACGCCCTGGACACCGCAGAAGCACTGCGTGCCCGCCTAGCCGAACTGCAGCCCTACTTCCCT
GATAAGATGGAAATGGTGTTTCCCTACGACACCACGCCCTTCGTCAGTATCTCCATCGAAGAAGTGGTAC
ATACCCTGTTCGAAGCCATCATCTTGGTCTTCCTGGTCATGTATCTGTTCTTACAAAACTTCCGCGCCAC
CCTCATCCCCACACTAGCGGTGCCCGTGGTTCTGCTAGGCACCTTTGCGGTGCTGGCCGCCTTCGGCTTT
TCCATCAATACCCTAACCATGTTTGGCATGGTGCTGGCCATCGGCCTACTGGTAGATGACGCCATCGTGG
TGGTGGAAAACGTGGAACGGGTGATGCACGAGGAGGGCCTCCCGCCCAAAGAGGCTACCCGTAAATCCAT
GGGGCAGATTACGGGCGCGCTGGTGGGCATCGCCTTGGTACTGTCAGCCGTATTCGTTCCCATGGCCTTT
TTCCCGGGCTCCACCGGAGCCATTTACCGCCAGTTCTCCATCACCATTGTGTCCGCCATGGTGCTGTCCG
TGCTGGTGGCCTTGATCCTCACTCCGGCCCTGTGTGCCACCATGCTCAAGGCCAAGGACAGCGAGCACCA
AACCGATCATGGCTTCTTCGGCTGGTTTAACCGCACCTTCGACAAGAGCAGCCGTCGTTATCAGGGCAGC
GTGGAAAAAATCCTCGGCCGCCGGGGCCGCTACCTGTTTATCTATGTGGTGATCGTCGGTGTGCTCGGCT
TCAGCTTCATGCGCCTTCCATCCAGCTTCCTGCCGGAAGAAGATCAGGGGATTTTGTTCACCCTAGTGAC
CCTGCCAGCGGGCTCAACCCAAGAGCAGACAGTCAAAGTGCTGGAAAAAATGGAGGACTATTATCTAAAT
GAAGAGGCCTCCGCTGTGGATGGCCTGTTCACGGTGGCCGGCTTCAGTTTCACCGGCCGCGGCCAGAACG
CCGGCATGGCGTTCGTGAACCTGAAGGACTGGTCAGAACGGGATCTGTCCGTGGACGGCGCCGACAATGT
GGTTGCCCGCGCCATGGGCTATTTCTCCACCATTCGCGAAGCGATGATGTTTGCACTGAATCCGCCATCG
ATTCCTGAACTGGGCAACGCCAGCGGGTTCGACTTCCAGCTGCTTGACCAGTCTGGTCAAGGGCACGAAG
CGCTGATTCAGGCTCGTAACCAGATGCTCGGCATGGCCGCCCAAGATCCTCGACTGGCCGGGGTACGCCC
CAATGGTTTGGAAGACAGCCCGCAGTACCAAATCGATATTGACCAGCAGAAAGCCAAAGCGCTAGGGCTG
TCCATCAGCGACATTAACAGCACTCTGCAAATCGCCTGGGGCTCCAGCTACGTCAATAACTTTGTCGACC
GGGGCCGGGTAAAACGAGTGTATGTGCAGGCCGATGCCCCCTACCGCATGCTACCGGAAAACGTCAACGA
CTGGTTTGTGCGTAATAACCAAGGGAAAATGGTGCCGTTCTCCACCTTTGCCACGGGCCACTGGACGTAT
GGTTCTCCCAAGCTAGAACGCTATAACGGTGTGTCGTCGGTGAACATCCAAGGCAACGCGGCACCCGGCT
ACAGTACAGGCGACGCCATGGATGCCATGGAAGAACTATCCGCTAAGCTGCCCGCCGGGTTCGGCTTCGA
ATGGACCGGAATGTCCTACCAGGAACGTCAGTCTGGTGACCAGGCCCCTGCGCTGTATGTCATCTCACTA
TTAGTAGTATTCCTCTGTCTGGCGGCCCTGTATGAAAGCTGGTCGATTCCATTCGCGGTAATGCTGGTGG
TCCCTCTGGGCATTCTCGGTGCGGTACTGGCCGCTACCTTCCGTGACCTGAACAACGACGTCTTCTTCCA
GGTGGGGCTGTTAACCACCATCGGCCTCTCGGCGAAAAACGCCATTCTGATTGCGGAATTCGCGCTGGAG
CTGGAGCAAAAAGGCGAGCACTTGCTCAAGGCCACCCTAGAAGCCGTGCGCATGCGGCTGCGCCCGATCC
TGATGACCTCACTGGCCTTCATGCTCGGGGTAACCCCACTGATGATCAGTACTGGTGCTGGTGCCGGTGC
TCGTAACGCCATCGGTACCGGGGTATTCGGCGGAATGCTCACCGCCACCGTCCTCGCCATCTTCTTCATT
CCGCTGTTCTACGTGGCGGTGCGCAAACTATCCGGCGTGCCCCTCGACGGCAAGAAGAAAGGCAAAGAAT
AAGTCCACGCGGAGTAATACTGATGACCCGTAACCCACTGACGCTCGCCCTTCTGGGCGGGCTGATGCTG
GGTGGCTGCACCCTCGCCCCCAGCTATCAACAACCACTCTCTCCCGTCCCTGCGCAACTGGGCGAAGCCA
ACGGCAATAGTGCCAGCGAGCTAACCCTGCCCAGCTGGTCCAGCCTTTATCAGAGCGCGGAATTGCAACA
GCTGATTCAAAGCGCATTGGATAACAACCGAGATCTGCGCATCGCCGTACTCGATGTGGCCGCCCTGCGC
GCCCAGTACCAAATCCAGCGTGCAGACCTGTACCCAAACCTATCCGTGGACGCCAGCGGTTCCCGTCAGC
GTCTGCCCTCAGACCTGTCCGGCACCGGCCATTCCACATTATCGGATCAATACGGTGTGCAAGTTGGCGT
TACCGCCTGGGAACTGGATCTGTTTGGCCGGGTACGCAGCCTGAAAGATGCGTCGCTGGAAAAATATCTG
GCCAGCGAAGAAGCCCAGCGCAGCACCCAACTGGCGCTGGTTGCCCAAGTGGCACAAAGCTACTTAACCC
TGGTTAGTGATCGCCAAAACTTGGCAATCAGTCGCGAAACCGTGGTCGCACAGGAGGACTCTCTGGCATT
GATTGAACGCCGATACGAGAGCGGTTTGGGATCCGAGCTGGATGTGCGCCAAGCACAAATTGCCTTGCAG
GAAGCCCGCGCCAATCTGGCCAGCTTTGAACGCCAGGTGGATCAAGACTATAACGCCTTAGCCGTACTGG
TCGGCGGGCCACTGCCCACCCTGAAATCGGTGAACTTGGACAACGATGCCTTGGCCCTCGTCGCACCAGT
TCCGCAAGGCCTACCCTCAGCACTACTCACCCAGCGACCGGACGTACAACAAGCCGAGCATCAGCTGCGG
GCCGCCAATGCCAATATTGGTGCCGCCCGAGCCGCCTTCTTCCCAAGCATTCAACTCACCGGCGCCTATG
GCACCATGAGTAGCGAACTGTCCGGCCTGTTCGACAGCGGCTCCAAAGCTTGGTCATTCATCCCCAGTAT
TTCCCTACCCATTTTCTCCGGGGGCCGTAACAGGGCCAATCTGGATCTAGCCGAAGTTCGTCAAGATCAA
GCCGTGGCCAGCTACGAGAAAGCCATACAAACCGCCTTTCAGGAAGTCGCTAATGCGCTGCAAGCCCGCG
ACACTCTGGCTCGCCAACAGCAGGCTCAACAGGCACTAGTCACCGCCACTGAGCAGTCCCTGACGTTGTC
ACAGCAACGCTACGAACAAGGCGCAGATGATTACCTTGCGGTGTTGGACGCCCAACGCACTCTGCTCTCG
GCCCGCCAACAGCTAGTGACGCTAAAACTGCAGCAGTTGACCAACGAAACCGAGCTTTACCGCGCCTTGG
GTGGTGGCTGGGATGCGCAACAGCCCACCCATGTGGCCAGCCGCCATCATCACCATCACCACTGAGGATC
CAAACTCGAGTAAGGATCTCCAGGCATCAAATAAAACGAAAGGCTCAGTCGAAAGACTGGGCCTTTCGTT
TTATCTGTTGTTTGTCGGTGAACGCTCTCTACTAGAGTCACACTGGCTCACCTTCGGGTGGGCCTTTCTG
CGTTTATACCTAGGGATATATTCCGCTTCCTCGCTCACTGACTCGCTACGCTCGGTCGTTCGACTGCGGC
GAGCGGAAATGGCTTACGAACGGGGCGGAGATTTCCTGGAAGATGCCAGGAAGATACTTAACAGGGAAGT
GAGAGGGCCGCGGCAAAGCCGTTTTTCCATAGGCTCCGCCCCCCTGACAAGCATCACGAAATCTGACGCT
CAAATCAGTGGTGGCGAAACCCGACAGGACTATAAAGATACCAGGCGTTTCCCCCTGGCGGCTCCCTCGT
GCGCTCTCCTGTTCCTGCCTTTCGGTTTACCGGTGTCATTCCGCTGTTATGGCCGCGTTTGTCTCATTCC
ACGCCTGACACTCAGTTCCGGGTAGGCAGTTCGCTCCAAGCTGGACTGTATGCACGAACCCCCCGTTCAG
TCCGACCGCTGCGCCTTATCCGGTAACTATCGTCTTGAGTCCAACCCGGAAAGACATGCAAAAGCACCAC
TGGCAGCAGCCACTGGTAATTGATTTAGAGGAGTTAGTCTTGAAGTCATGCGCCGGTTAAGGCTAAACTG
AAAGGACAAGTTTTGGTGACTGCGCTCCTCCAAGCCAGTTACCTCGGTTCAAAGAGTTGGTAGCTCAGAG
AACCTTCGAAAAACCGCCCTGCAAGGCGGTTTTTTCGTTTTCAGAGCAAGAGATTACGCGCAGACCAAAA
CGATCTCAAGAAGATCATCTTATTAATCAGATAAAATATTTCTAGATTTCAGTGCAATTTATCTCTTCAA
ATGTAGCACCTGAAGTCAGCCCCATACGATATAAGTTGTTACTAGTGCTTGGATTCTCACCAATAAAAAA
CGCCCGGCGGCAACCGAGCGTTCTGAACAAATCCAGATGGAGTTCTGAGGTCATTACTGGATCTATCAAC
AGGAGTCCAAGCGAGCTCTCGAACCCCAGAGTCCCGCTCAGAAGAACTCGTCAAGAAGGCGATAGAAGGC
GATGCGCTGCGAATCGGGAGCGGCGATACCGTAAAGCACGAGGAAGCGGTCAGCCCATTCGCCGCCAAGC
TCTTCAGCAATATCACGGGTAGCCAACGCTATGTCCTGATAGCGGTCCGCCACACCCAGCCGGCCACAGT
CGATGAATCCAGAAAAGCGGCCATTTTCCACCATGATATTCGGCAAGCAGGCATCGCCATGGGTCACGAC
GAGATCCTCGCCGTCGGGCATGCGCGCCTTGAGCCTGGCGAACAGTTCGGCTGGCGCGAGCCCCTGATGC
TCTTCGTCCAGATCATCCTGATCGACAAGACCGGCTTCCATCCGAGTACGTGCTCGCTCGATGCGATGTT
TCGCTTGGTGGTCGAATGGGCAGGTAGCCGGATCAAGCGTATGCAGCCGCCGCATTGCATCAGCCATGAT
GGATACTTTCTCGGCAGGAGCAAGGTGAGATGACAGGAGATCCTGCCCCGGCACTTCGCCCAATAGCAGC
CAGTCCCTTCCCGCTTCAGTGACAACGTCGAGCACAGCTGCGCAAGGAACGCCCGTCGTGGCCAGCCACG
ATAGCCGCGCTGCCTCGTCCTGCAGTTCATTCAGGGCACCGGACAGGTCGGTCTTGACAAAAAGAACCGG
GCGCCCCTGCGCTGACAGCCGGAACACGGCGGCATCAGAGCAGCCGATTGTCTGTTGTGCCCAGTCATAG
CCGAATAGCCTCTCCACCCAAGCGGCCGGAGAACCTGCGTGCAATCCATCTTGTTCAATCATGCGAAACG
ATCCTCATCCTGTCTCTTGATCAGATCATGATCCCCTGCGCCATCAGATCCTTGGCGGCAAGAAAGCCAT
CCAGTTTACTTTGCAGGGCTTCCCAACCTTACCAGAGGGCGCCCCAGCTGGCAATTCCGACGTCGGTGCC
TAATGAGTGAGCTAACTTACATTAATTGCGTTGCGCTCACTGCCCGCTTTCCAGTCGGGAAACCTGTCGT
GCCAGCTGCATTAATGAATCGGCCAACGCGCGGGGAGAGGCGGTTTGCGTATTGGGCGCCAGGGTGGTTT
TTCTTTTCACCAGTGAGACGGGCAACAGCTGATTGCCCTTCACCGCCTGGCCCTGAGAGAGTTGCAGCAA
GCGGTCCACGCTGGTTTGCCCCAGCAGGCGAAAATCCTGTTTGATGGTGGTTAACGGCGGGATATAACAT
GAGCTGTCTTCGGTATCGTCGTATCCCACTACCGAGATGTCCGCACCAACGCGCAGCCCGGACTCGGTAA
TGGCGCGCATTGCGCCCAGCGCCATCTGATCGTTGGCAACCAGCATCGCAGTGGGAACGATGCCCTCATT
CAGCATTTGCATGGTTTGTTGAAAACCGGACATGGCACTCCAGTCGCCTTCCCGTTCCGCTATCGGCTGA
ATTTGATTGCGAGTGAGATATTTATGCCAGCCAGCCAGACGCAGACGCGCCGAGACAGAACTTAATGGGC
CCGCTAACAGCGCGATTTGCTGGTGACCCAATGCGACCAGATGCTCCACGCCCAGTCGCGTACCGTCTTC
ATGGGAGAAAATAATACTGTTGATGGGTGTCTGGTCAGAGACATCAAGAAATAACGCCGGAACATTAGTG
CAGGCAGCTTCCACAGCAATGGCATCCTGGTCATCCAGCGGATAGTTAATGATCAGCCCACTGACGCGTT
GCGCGAGAAGATTGTGCACCGCCGCTTTACAGGCTTCGACGCCGCTTCGTTCTACCATCGACACCACCAC
GCTGGCACCCAGTTGATCGGCGCGAGATTTAATCGCCGCGACAATTTGCGACGGCGCGTGCAGGGCCAGA
CTGGAGGTGGCAACGCCAATCAGCAACGACTGTTTGCCCGCCAGTTGTTGTGCCACGCGGTTGGGAATGT
AATTCAGCTCCGCCATCGCCGCTTCCACTTTTTCCCGCGTTTTCGCAGAAACGTGGCTGGCCTGGTTCAC
CACGCGGGAAACGGTCTGATAAGAGACACCGGCATACTCTGCGACATCGTATAACGTTACTGGTTTCACA
TTCACCACCCTGAATTGACTCTCTTCCGGGCGCTATCATGCCATACCGCGAAAGGTTTTGCGCCATTCGA
TGGTGTCCGGGATCTCGACGCTCTCCCTTATGCGACTCCTGCATTAGGAAGCAGCCCAGTAGTAGGTTGA
GGCCGTTGAGCACCGCCGCCGCAAGGAATGGTGCATGCAAGGAGATGGCGCCCAACAGTCCCCCGGCCAC
GGGGCCTGCCACCATACCCACGCCGAAACAAGCGCTCATGAGCCCGAAGTGGCGAGCCCGATCTTCCCCA
TCGGTGATGTCGGCGATATAGGCGCCAGCAACCGCACCTGTGGCGCCGGTGATGCCGGCCACGATGCGTC
CGGCGTAGAGGATCGAGATCGTTTAGGCACCCCAGGCTTTACACTTTATGCTTCCGGCTCGTATAATGTG
TGGAATTGTGAGCGGATAACAATTTCAGAATTCAAAAGATCTTTTAAGAAGGAGATATACAT
