>Addgene plasmid #45434 | pBbA5k-EPL95 | addgene partial sequence | sequence record 66226 | pBbA5c-3 5'-CGTTTTATTTGATGCCTGG-3'
TGGTGATGGTGATGATGGCGGCTGGCCACATGGGTGGGCTGTTGCGCATCCCAGCCACCACCCAAGGCGC
GGTAAAGCTCGGTTTCGTTGGTCAACTGCTGCAGTTTTAGCGTCACTAGCTGTTGGCGGGCCGAGAGCAG
AGTGCGTTGGGCGTCCAACACCGCAAGGTAATCATCTGCGCCTTGTTCGTAGCGTTGCTGTGACAACGTC
AGGGACTGCTCAGTGGCGGTGACTAGTGCCTGTTGAGCCTGCTGTTGGCGAGCCAGAGTGTCGCGGGCTT
GCAGCGCATTAGCGACTTCCTGAAAGGCGGTTTGTATGGCTTTCTCGTAGCTGGCCACGGCTTGATCTTG
ACGAACTTCGGCTAGATCCAGATTGGCCCTGTTACGGCCCCCGGAGAAAATGGGTAGGGAAATACTGGGG
ATGAATGACCAAGCTTTGGAGCCGCTGTCGAACAGGCCGGACAGTTCGCTACTCATGGTGCCATAGGCGC
CGGTGAGTTGAATGCTTGGGAAGAAGGCGGCTCGGGCGGCACCAATATTGGCATTGGCGGCCCGCAGCTG
ATGCTCGGCTTGTTGTACGTCCGGTCGCTGGGTGAGTAGTGCTGAGGGTAGGCCTTGCGGAACTGGTGCG
ACGAGGGCCAAGGCATCGTTGTCCAAGTTCACCGATTTCAGGGTGGGCAGTGGCCCGCCGACCAGTACGG
CTAAGGCGTTATAGTCTTGATCCACCTGGCGTTCAAAGCTGGCCAGATTGGCGCGGGCTTCCTGCAAGGC
AATTTGTGCTTGGCGCACATCCAGCTCGGATCCCAAACCGCTCTCGTATCGGCGTTCAATCAATGCCAG
