>Addgene plasmid #45434 | pBbA5k-EPL95 | addgene partial sequence | sequence record 66478 | lac_promoter
ATTCAAAAGATCTTTTAAGAAGGAGATATACATATGTATATACTGAACCTGATTCATTTTTCATGCAAGC
ACCACAAGCCGTCTTTAATGGACAAGCTGATGGCGTGCTATAGCGTGTTTCCAAGCACTGAGGTGATTAT
GCGCAGCGGTTTCATTCTCCCCCTGATAGCAGGCGTACTCGCACTGCAGCTAAGTGGCTGCGGCGATGCC
GGCCAATCCGGCCAACAACAACAGCAACAAGCACCCGAAGTCGGCTTTGTCACCGTCAAGGCGGCCACCG
TCACCTTGAACCGGGAACTGCCCGGGCGAACCACTGCACACCAGGTTGCCGAAGTGCGGCCCCAAGTCAG
TGGTGTGATAGAAAAGCGCCTCTTTGAAGAAGGCCAAGAAGTAAGCGCGGGGCAACCGCTGTACAAAATA
GACTCACGCACCTATCAAGCAGCGGTGGCTAGCGCCCGAGCGGAGCTGGCCCGTGCCACTGCCACCCTGA
ATTCCAACGACTTGCGAGCCAAACGCTTCAAGAAACTGTTGGATTACAAAGCGGTGAGCCAGCAAGAATA
CGACGAAGCTCAGGCCCAGCTGGATGAGAACAAGGCCGCCGTAGCCGCTGCACGTGCCAATCTGCAAAGT
GCCCAGATCAATCTGGATTACGCCACGATTAAAGCGCCAATCAGCGGGCGCATTGGCCGCTCCAGCGTCA
CCGCCGGTGCTTTGGTCACCGCCAATCAGGCAAACGCCCTGGCCACCATTCGCCAACTCGACCCGATCTA
CGTAGACCTGACCCAGTCAAGCAACGAGCTG
